>Addgene plasmid #141829 | TFORF1384 | addgene full sequence | sequence record 415125 | Addgene NGS Result
TTAATGTAGTCTTATGCAATACTCTTGTAGTCTTGCAACATGGTAACGATGAGTTAGCAACATGCCTTAC
AAGGAGAGAAAAAGCACCGTGCATGCCGATTGGTGGAAGTAAGGTGGTACGATCGTGCCTTATTAGGAAG
GCAACAGACGGGTCTGACATGGATTGGACGAACCACTGAATTGCCGCATTGCAGAGATATTGTATTTAAG
TGCCTAGCTCGATACATAAACGGGTCTCTCTGGTTAGACCAGATCTGAGCCTGGGAGCTCTCTGGCTAAC
TAGGGAACCCACTGCTTAAGCCTCAATAAAGCTTGCCTTGAGTGCTTCAAGTAGTGTGTGCCCGTCTGTT
GTGTGACTCTGGTAACTAGAGATCCCTCAGACCCTTTTAGTCAGTGTGGAAAATCTCTAGCAGTGGCGCC
CGAACAGGGACTTGAAAGCGAAAGGGAAACCAGAGGAGCTCTCTCGACGCAGGACTCGGCTTGCTGAAGC
GCGCACGGCAAGAGGCGAGGGGCGGCGACTGGTGAGTACGCCAAAAATTTTGACTAGCGGAGGCTAGAAG
GAGAGAGATGGGTGCGAGAGCGTCAGTATTAAGCGGGGGAGAATTAGATCGCGATGGGAAAAAATTCGGT
TAAGGCCAGGGGGAAAGAAAAAATATAAATTAAAACATATAGTATGGGCAAGCAGGGAGCTAGAACGATT
CGCAGTTAATCCTGGCCTGTTAGAAACATCAGAAGGCTGTAGACAAATACTGGGACAGCTACAACCATCC
CTTCAGACAGGATCAGAAGAACTTAGATCATTATATAATACAGTAGCAACCCTCTATTGTGTGCATCAAA
GGATAGAGATAAAAGACACCAAGGAAGCTTTAGACAAGATAGAGGAAGAGCAAAACAAAAGTAAGACCAC
CGCACAGCAAGCGGCCGCTGATCTTCAGACCTGGAGGAGGAGATATGAGGGACAATTGGAGAAGTGAATT
ATATAAATATAAAGTAGTAAAAATTGAACCATTAGGAGTAGCACCCACCAAGGCAAAGAGAAGAGTGGTG
CAGAGAGAAAAAAGAGCAGTGGGAATAGGAGCTTTGTTCCTTGGGTTCTTGGGAGCAGCAGGAAGCACTA
TGGGCGCAGCGTCAATGACGCTGACGGTACAGGCCAGACAATTATTGTCTGGTATAGTGCAGCAGCAGAA
CAATTTGCTGAGGGCTATTGAGGCGCAACAGCATCTGTTGCAACTCACAGTCTGGGGCATCAAGCAGCTC
CAGGCAAGAATCCTGGCTGTGGAAAGATACCTAAAGGATCAACAGCTCCTGGGGATTTGGGGTTGCTCTG
GAAAACTCATTTGCACCACTGCTGTGCCTTGGAATGCTAGTTGGAGTAATAAATCTCTGGAACAGATTTG
GAATCACACGACCTGGATGGAGTGGGACAGAGAAATTAACAATTACACAAGCTTAATACACTCCTTAATT
GAAGAATCGCAAAACCAGCAAGAAAAGAATGAACAAGAATTATTGGAATTAGATAAATGGGCAAGTTTGT
GGAATTGGTTTAACATAACAAATTGGCTGTGGTATATAAAATTATTCATAATGATAGTAGGAGGCTTGGT
AGGTTTAAGAATAGTTTTTGCTGTACTTTCTATAGTGAATAGAGTTAGGCAGGGATATTCACCATTATCG
TTTCAGACCCACCTCCCAACCCCGAGGGGACCCATGCATTGCATCTCAATTAGTCAGCAACCAGGTGTGG
AAAGTCCCCAGGCTCCCCAGCAGGCAGAAGTATGCAAAGCATGCGTCTCAATTAGTCAGCAACCATAGTC
CCGCCCCTAACTCCGCCCATCCCGCCCCTAACTCCGCCCAGTTCCGCCCATTCTCCGCCCCATGGCTGAC
TAATTTTTTTTATTTATGCAGAGGCCGAGGCCGCCTCGGCCTCTGAGCTATTCCAGAAGTAGTGAGGAGG
CTTTTTTGGAGGCCTAGGCTTTTGCAAAAAGCTTTCTAGAGGTACCACCGGAGCTTACCATGACCGAGTA
CAAGCCCACGGTGCGCCTCGCCACCCGCGACGACGTCCCCAGGGCCGTACGCACCCTCGCCGCCGCGTTC
GCCGACTACCCCGCCACGCGCCACACCGTCGATCCGGACCGCCACATCGAGCGGGTCACCGAGCTGCAAG
AACTCTTCCTCACGCGCGTCGGGCTCGACATCGGCAAGGTGTGGGTCGCGGACGACGGCGCCGCCGTGGC
GGTCTGGACCACGCCGGAGAGCGTCGAAGCGGGGGCGGTGTTCGCCGAGATCGGCCCGCGCATGGCCGAG
TTGAGCGGTTCCCGGCTGGCCGCGCAGCAACAGATGGAAGGCCTCCTGGCGCCGCACCGGCCCAAGGAGC
CCGCGTGGTTCCTGGCCACCGTCGGCGTCTCGCCCGACCACCAGGGCAAGGGTCTGGGCAGCGCCGTCGT
GCTCCCCGGAGTGGAGGCGGCCGAGCGCGCCGGGGTGCCCGCCTTCCTGGAGACCTCCGCGCCCCGCAAC
CTCCCCTTCTACGAGCGGCTCGGCTTCACCGTCACCGCCGACGTCGAGGTGCCCGAAGGACCGCGCACCT
GGTGCATGACCCGCAAGCCCGGTGCCAGTTAACGAATTCTAGATCTTGAGACAAATGGCAGTATTCATCC
ACAATTTTAAAAGAAAAGGGGGGATTGGGGGGTACAGTGCAGGGGAAAGAATAGTAGACATAATAGCAAC
AGACATACAAACTAAAGAATTACAAAAACAAATTACAAAAATTCAAAATTTTCGGGTTTATTACAGGGAC
AGCAGAGATCCACTTTGGCGCCGGCTCGAGGCCTGCAGGTGCAAAGATGGATAAAGTTTTAAACAGAGAG
GAATCTTTGCAGCTAATGGACCTTCTAGGTCTTGAAAGGAGTGGGAATTGGCTCCGGTGCCCGTCAGTGG
GCAGAGCGCACATCGCCCACAGTCCCCGAGAAGTTGGGGGGAGGGGTCGGCAATTGAACCGGTGCCTAGA
GAAGGTGGCGCGGGGTAAACTGGGAAAGTGATGTCGTGTACTGGCTCCGCCTTTTTCCCGAGGGTGGGGG
AGAACCGTATATAAGTGCAGTAGTCGCCGTGAACGTTCTTTTTCGCAACGGGTTTGCCGCCAGAACACAG
GTAAGTGCCGTGTGTGGTTCCCGCGGGCCTGGCCTCTTTACGGGTTATGGCCCTTGCGTGCCTTGAATTA
CTTCCACCTGGCTGCAGTACGTGATTCTTGATCCCGAGCTTCGGGTTGGAAGTGGGTGGGAGAGTTCGAG
GCCTTGCGCTTAAGGAGCCCCTTCGCCTCGTGCTTGAGTTGAGGCCTGGCCTGGGCGCTGGGGCCGCCGC
GTGCGAATCTGGTGGCACCTTCGCGCCTGTCTCGCTGCTTTCGATAAGTCTCTAGCCATTTAAAATTTTT
GATGACCTGCTGCGACGCTTTTTTTCTGGCAAGATAGTCTTGTAAATGCGGGCCAAGATCTGCACACTGG
TATTTCGGTTTTTGGGGCCGCGGGCGGCGACGGGGCCCGTGCGTCCCAGCGCACATGTTCGGCGAGGCGG
GGCCTGCGAGCGCGGCCACCGAGAATCGGACGGGGGTAGTCTCAAGCTGGCCGGCCTGCTCTGGTGCCTG
GCCTCGCGCCGCCGTGTATCGCCCCGCCCTGGGCGGCAAGGCTGGCCCGGTCGGCACCAGTTGCGTGAGC
GGAAAGATGGCCGCTTCCCGGCCCTGCTGCAGGGAGCTCAAAATGGAGGACGCGGCGCTCGGGAGAGCGG
GCGGGTGAGTCACCCACACAAAGGAAAAGGGCCTTTCCGTCCTCAGCCGTCGCTTCATGTGACTCCACGG
AGTACCGGGCGCCGTCCAGGCACCTCGATTAGTTCTCGAGCTTTTGGAGTACGTCGTCTTTAGGTTGGGG
GGAGGGGTTTTATGCGATGGAGTTTCCCCACACTGAGTGGGTGGAGACTGAAGTTAGGCCAGCTTGGCAC
TTGATGTAATTCTCCTTGGAATTTGCCCTTTTTGAGTTTGGATCTTGGTTCATTCTCAAGCCTCAGACAG
TGGTTCAAAGTTTTTTTCTTCCATTTCAGGTGTCGTGAGGCTAGCACCGCCACCATGAGAAATATGATTC
CACAGGACAATGAAAACCCACCCCAACAGGGTGAAGCAAATCAAAATGACTCAGTGGCCTTTGAGGATGT
GGCTGTGAACTTCACCCCAGACGAGTGGGCTTTGCTGGATCCTTCCCAAAAGAATCTCTACCGAGAAGTG
ATGCAAGAAACCTTGAGGAACTTGGCCTCTATAGAGGTCTTATGGAAGAGAGACTCTTTGAAAGTGAAGG
TCATCAGCATGGAGAAATTTTAGTAATGAACTAGTCCGTAACTTGAAAGTATTTCGATTTCTTGGCTTTA
TATATCTTGTGGAAAGGACGATTGAAGTACCTTATATGCTATATCACGCGTTAAGTCGACAATCAACCTC
TGGATTACAAAATTTGTGAAAGATTGACTGGTATTCTTAACTATGTTGCTCCTTTTACGCTATGTGGATA
CGCTGCTTTAATGCCTTTGTATCATGCTATTGCTTCCCGTATGGCTTTCATTTTCTCCTCCTTGTATAAA
TCCTGGTTGCTGTCTCTTTATGAGGAGTTGTGGCCCGTTGTCAGGCAACGTGGCGTGGTGTGCACTGTGT
TTGCTGACGCAACCCCCACTGGTTGGGGCATTGCCACCACCTGTCAGCTCCTTTCCGGGACTTTCGCTTT
CCCCCTCCCTATTGCCACGGCGGAACTCATCGCCGCCTGCCTTGCCCGCTGCTGGACAGGGGCTCGGCTG
TTGGGCACTGACAATTCCGTGGTGTTGTCGGGGAAATCATCGTCCTTTCCTTGGCTGCTCGCCTGTGTTG
CCACCTGGATTCTGCGCGGGACGTCCTTCTGCTACGTCCCTTCGGCCCTCAATCCAGCGGACCTTCCTTC
CCGCGGCCTGCTGCCGGCTCTGCGGCCTCTTCCGCGTCTTCGCCTTCGCCCTCAGACGAGTCGGATCTCC
CTTTGGGCCGCCTCCCCGCGTCGACTTTAAGACCAATGACTTACAAGGCAGCTGTAGATCTTAGCCACTT
TTTAAAAGAAAAGGGGGGACTGGAAGGGCTAATTCACTCCCAACGAAGACAAGATCTGCTTTTTGCTTGT
ACTGGGTCTCTCTGGTTAGACCAGATCTGAGCCTGGGAGCTCTCTGGCTAACTAGGGAACCCACTGCTTA
AGCCTCAATAAAGCTTGCCTTGAGTGCTTCAAGTAGTGTGTGCCCGTCTGTTGTGTGACTCTGGTAACTA
GAGATCCCTCAGACCCTTTTAGTCAGTGTGGAAAATCTCTAGCAGTACGTATAGTAGTTCATGTCATCTT
ATTATTCAGTATTTATAACTTGCAAAGAAATGAATATCAGAGAGTGAGAGGAACTTGTTTATTGCAGCTT
ATAATGGTTACAAATAAAGCAATAGCATCACAAATTTCACAAATAAAGCATTTTTTTCACTGCATTCTAG
TTGTGGTTTGTCCAAACTCATCAATGTATCTTATCATGTCTGGCTCTAGCTATCCCGCCCCTAACTCCGC
CCATCCCGCCCCTAACTCCGCCCAGTTCCGCCCATTCTCCGCCCCATGGCTGACTAATTTTTTTTATTTA
TGCAGAGGCCGAGGCCGCCTCGGCCTCTGAGCTATTCCAGAAGTAGTGAGGAGGCTTTTTTGGAGGCCTA
GGGACGTACCCAATTCGCCCTATAGTGAGTCGTATTACGCGCGCTCACTGGCCGTCGTTTTACAACGTCG
TGACTGGGAAAACCCTGGCGTTACCCAACTTAATCGCCTTGCAGCACATCCCCCTTTCGCCAGCTGGCGT
AATAGCGAAGAGGCCCGCACCGATCGCCCTTCCCAACAGTTGCGCAGCCTGAATGGCGAATGGG
[124 nt withheld, positions 5945-6068]
C
[91 nt withheld, positions 6070-6160]
A
[49 nt withheld, positions 6162-6210]
CCTTTGACGTTGGAGTCCACGTTCTTT
[37 nt withheld, positions 6238-6274]
ACCCTATCTCGGTCTATTCTTTTGATTTATAAGGGATTTTGCCGATTTCGGCCTATTGGTTAAAAAATGA
GCTGATTTAACAAAAATTTAACGCGAATTTTAACAAAATATTAACGCTTACAATTTAGGTGGCACTTTTC
GGGGAAATGTGCGCGGAACCCCTATTTGTTTATTTTTCTAAATACATTCAAATATGTATCCGCTCATGAG
ACAATAACCCTGATAAATGCTTCAATAATATTGAAAAAGGAAGAGTATGAGTATTCAACATTTCCGTGTC
GCCCTTATTCCCTTTTTTGCGGCATTTTGCCTTCCTGTTTTTGCTCACCCAGAAACGCTGGTGAAAGTAA
AAGATGCTGAAGATCAGTTGGGTGCACGAGTGGGTTACATCGAACTGGATCTCAACAGCGGTAAGATCCT
TGAGAGTTTTCGCCCCGAAGAACGTTTTCCAATGATGAGCACTTTTAAAGTTCTGCTATGTGGCGCGGTA
TTATCCCGTATTGACGCCGGGCAAGAGCAACTCGGTCGCCGCATACACTATTCTCAGAATGACTTGGTTG
AGTACTCACCAGTCACAGAAAAGCATCTTACGGATGGCATGACAGTAAGAGAATTATGCAGTGCTGCCAT
AACCATGAGTGATAACACTGCGGCCAACTTACTTCTGACAACGATCGGAGGACCGAAGGAGCTAACCGCT
TTTTTGCACAACATGGGGGATCATGTAACTCGCCTTGATCGTTGGGAACCGGAGCTGAATGAAGCCATAC
CAAACGACGAGCGTGACACCACGATGCCTGTAGCAATGGCAACAACGTTGCGCAAACTATTAACTGGCGA
ACTACTTACTCTAGCTTCCCGGCAACAATTAATAGACTGGATGGAGGCGGATAAAGTTGCAGGACCACTT
CTGCGCTCGGCCCTTCCGGCTGGCTGGTTTATTGCTGATAAATCTGGAGCCGGTGAGCGTGGGTCTCGCG
GTATCATTGCAGCACTGGGGCCAGATGGTAAGCCCTCCCGTATCGTAGTTATCTACACGACGGGGAGTCA
GGCAACTATGGATGAACGAAATAGACAGATCGCTGAGATAGGTGCCTCACTGATTAAGCATTGGTAACTG
TCAGACCAAGTTTACTCATATATACTTTAGATTGATTTAAAACTTCATTTTTAATTTAAAAGGATCTAGG
TGAAGATCCTTTTTGATAATCTCATGACCAAAATCCCTTAACGTGAGTTTTCGTTCCACTGAGCGTCAGA
CCCCGTAGAAAAGATCAAAGGATCTTCTTGAGATCCTTTTTTTCTGCGCGTAATCTGCTGCTTGCAAACA
AAAAAACCACCGCTACCAGCGGTGGTTTGTTTGCCGGATCAAGAGCTACCAACTCTTTTTCCGAAGGTAA
CTGGCTTCAGCAGAGCGCAGATACCAAATACTGTTCTTCTAGTGTAGCCGTAGTTAGGCCACCACTTCAA
GAACTCTGTAGCACCGCCTACATACCTCGCTCTGCTAATCCTGTTACCAGTGGCTGCTGCCAGTGGCGAT
AAGTCGTGTCTTACCGGGTTGGACTCAAGACGATAGTTACCGGATAAGGCGCAGCGGTCGGGCTGAACGG
GGGGTTCGTGCACACAGCCCAGCTTGGAGCGAACGACCTACACCGAACTGAGATACCTACAGCGTGAGCT
ATGAGAAAGCGCCACGCTTCCCGAAGGGAGAAAGGCGGACAGGTATCCGGTAAGCGGCAGGGTCGGAACA
GGAGAGCGCACGAGGGAGCTTCCAGGGGGAAACGCCTGGTATCTTTATAGTCCTGTCGGGTTTCGCCACC
TCTGACTTGAGCGTCGATTTTTGTGATGCTCGTCAGGGGGGCGGAGCCTATGGAAAAACGCCAGCAACGC
GGCCTTTTTACGGTTCCTGGCCTTTTGCTGGCCTTTTGCTCACATGTTCTTTCCTGCGTTATCCCCTGAT
TCTGTGGATAACCGTATTACCGCCTTTGAGTGAGCTGATACCGCTCGCCGCAGCCGAACGACCGAGCGCA
GCGAGTCAGTGAGCGAGGAAGCGGAAGAGCGCCCAATACGCAAACCGCCTCTCCCCGCGCGTTGGCCGAT
TCATTAATGCAGCTGGCACGACAGGTTTCCCGACTGGAAAGCGGGCAGTGAGCGCAACGCAATTAATGTG
AGTTAGCTCACTCATTAGGCACCCCAGGCTTTACACTTTATGCTTCCGGCTCGTATGTTGTGTGGAATTG
TGAGCGGATAACAATTTCACACAGGAAACAGCTATGACCATGATTACGCCAAGCGCGCAATTAACCCTCA
CTAAAGGGAACAAAAGCTGGAGCTGCAAGC
Features (pLannotate 1.2.2; 31 found; start..end, strand, type, name):
      5..231     +  promoter       RSV promoter: Rous sarcoma virus enhancer/promoter
    232..412     +  LTR            5' LTR (truncated): truncated 5' long terminal repeat (LTR) from HIV-1
    459..584     +  misc_feature   HIV-1 Ψ: packaging signal of human immunodeficiency virus type 1
    568..931     +  CDS            HIV-1 gag (fragment): gag protein from human immunodeficiency virus 1; gag
   1077..1310    +  misc_feature   RRE: The Rev response element (RRE) of HIV-1 allows for Rev-dependent mRNA export from the nucleus to the cytoplasm.
   1687..1713    +  CDS            Rev (fragment): human immunodeficiency virus 1 (HIV-1) Rev protein; rev; enhances nuclear export of unspliced and incompletely spliced viral mRNAs
   1720..1743    +  promoter       SV40 promoter (fragment): SV40 early promoter
   1744..1815    +  promoter       SV40 promoter (fragment): SV40 enhancer and early promoter
   1839..1974    +  rep_origin     SV40 ori: SV40 origin of replication
   2020..2616    +  CDS            PuroR (fragment): puromycin N-acetyltransferase; pac from Streptomyces; confers resistance to puromycin
   2665..2782    +  misc_feature   cPPT/CTS: central polypurine tract and central termination sequence of HIV-1
   2847..2913    +  CDS            small t antigen (fragment): SV40 (simian virus 40) small t antigen
   2920..4098    +  promoter       EF-1α promoter: strong constitutive promoter for human elongation factor EF-1α
   4115..4360    +  CDS            ZNF788P: ZN788_HUMAN - Also known as ZNF788 Protein uncertain: Swiss-Prot protein existence level 5. From Homo sapiens (Human).
   4376..4429    +  promoter       U6 promoter (fragment): RNA polymerase III promoter for human U6 snRNA
   4471..5059    +  misc_feature   WPRE: woodchuck hepatitis virus posttranscriptional regulatory element
   5110..5129    +  misc_feature   cPPT/CTS (fragment): central polypurine tract and central termination sequence of HIV-1
   5131..5364    +  LTR            3' LTR (ΔU3): self-inactivating 3' long terminal repeat (LTR) from HIV-1
   5442..5563    +  polyA_signal   SV40 poly(A) signal: SV40 polyadenylation signal
   5603..5738    +  rep_origin     SV40 ori: SV40 origin of replication
   5759..5777    -  promoter       T7 promoter: promoter for bacteriophage T7 RNA polymerase
   5785..5940    +  CDS            lacZα (fragment): LacZα fragment of β-galactosidase; lacZ fragment
   5945..6373    +  rep_origin     f1 ori (sequence partly withheld): f1 bacteriophage origin of replication; arrow indicates direction of (+) strand synthesis
   6426..6530    +  promoter       AmpR promoter: bla
   6531..7391    +  CDS            AmpR: β-lactamase; bla; confers resistance to ampicillin, carbenicillin, and related antibiotics
   7562..8150    +  rep_origin     ori: high-copy-number ColE1/pMB1/pBR322/pUC origin of replication
   8333..8425    +  CDS            lacI (fragment): lac repressor; lacI; The lac repressor binds to the lac operator to inhibit transcription in E. coli. This inhibition can be relieved by adding lactose or isopropyl-β-D-thiogalactopyranoside (IPTG).
   8438..8459    +  protein_bind   CAP binding site: CAP binding activates transcription in the presence of cAMP. E. coli catabolite activator protein
   8474..8504    +  promoter       lac promoter: promoter for the E. coli lac operon
   8512..8528    +  protein_bind   lac operator: The lac repressor binds to the lac operator to inhibit transcription in E. coli. This inhibition can be relieved by adding lactose or isopropyl-β-D-thiogalactopyranoside (IPTG). lac repressor encoded by lacI
   8573..8591    +  promoter       T3 promoter: promoter for bacteriophage T3 RNA polymerase
