[The description below was written by a language model from this plasmid's Addgene catalogue record and pLannotate feature annotations shown in this document.]
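Description:
TFORF1384 is a third-generation-style, self-inactivating lentiviral expression plasmid built on the pLX_TRC317 backbone. It belongs to a barcoded library of human transcription factor open reading frames. It is propagated in E. coli through a high-copy ColE1/pUC-type origin with ampicillin selection (AmpR), and it also carries an f1 origin and remnants of a lac/lacZα cloning region flanked by T7 and T3 promoters. The depositor notes that the plasmid can recombine, as is common for vectors with repeated LTRs.

The viral genome is transcribed in packaging cells from an RSV promoter fused to a truncated HIV-1 5' LTR. It contains the Ψ packaging signal with a partial gag sequence, the Rev response element for Rev-dependent nuclear export, a cPPT/CTS element that aids nuclear import, and a ΔU3 3' LTR followed by an SV40 polyadenylation signal. Within this unit, an SV40 early promoter drives puromycin N-acetyltransferase so that transduced mammalian cells can be selected. A separate EF-1α promoter drives the payload, a short ORF of about 350 bp from human ZNF788, corresponding to an Ensembl transcript named by the depositor. The annotation matches it to ZNF788P, a product whose protein existence Swiss-Prot rates as uncertain. A WPRE downstream of the ORF enhances transcript stability and expression. The record states that each library member carries a unique 24-bp barcode, but the feature table does not annotate it. A short U6-promoter-like fragment lies between the ORF and the WPRE, and its function is not stated.

The construct is intended for overexpressing this factor in mammalian cells, particularly in pooled screens of directed differentiation where barcode sequencing identifies which factor each cell received.
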