Addgene plasmid #141829: TFORF1384
Purpose: Lentiviral vector for overexpressing transcription factor ORFs with unique 24-bp barcodes. Barcodes facilitate identification of transcription factors in pooled screens.
Depositing lab: Feng Zhang. Depositing organization: Broad Institute. Publication: A transcription factor atlas of directed differentiation. Joung J, Ma S, Tay T, Geiger-Schuller KR, Kirchgatterer PC, Verdine VK, Guo B, Arias-Garcia MA, Allen WE, Singh A, Kuksenko O, Abudayyeh OO, Gootenberg JS, Fu Z, Macrae RK, Buenrostro JD, Regev A, Zhang F. Cell. 2023 Jan 5;186(1):209-229.e26. doi: 10.1016/j.cell.2022.11.026. PubMed 36608654.
Backbone
  Vector backbone: pLX_TRC317
  Backbone manufacturer: Broad Institute Genetic Perturbation Platform
  Backbone size w/o insert (bp): 8264
  Vector type: Mammalian Expression, Lentiviral
  Selectable markers: Puromycin
Growth in bacteria
  Bacterial resistance: Ampicillin, 100 μg/mL
  Growth temperature: 37°C
  Growth strain: NEB Stable
  Copy number: High Copy
Gene/Insert
  Gene/Insert name: ZNF788
  Species: H. sapiens (human)
  Insert size (bp): 350
  Entrez Gene: ZNF788 (a.k.a. FLJ46419, FLJ46867)
  Promoter: EF1a
  Cloning method: Unknown
  Sequencing primers: 5′ GGGTGGAGACTGAAGTTAGGCCAG; 3′ CACATAGCGTAAAAGGAGCAACATAG
Terms and licenses: Academic/Nonprofit Terms; Industry Terms: Not Available to Industry
Depositor comments: ENST00000596883 . The transcription factor ORF portion of this plasmid was synthesized by Genewiz. Please test multiple small colonies in case of plasmid recombination. To make this collection available in a timely manner, a portion of this collection was not fully sequenced by Addgene. If an Addgene verified full plasmid sequence is not available, please contact us prior to placing an order to request the full sequence.
How to cite: TFORF1384 was a gift from Feng Zhang (Addgene plasmid # 141829 ; http://n2t.net/addgene:141829 ; RRID:Addgene_141829)
