>Addgene plasmid #141829 | TFORF1384 | depositor partial sequence | sequence record 277624 | Insert
ACCGCCACCATGAGAAATATGATTCCACAGGACAATGAAAACCCACCCCAACAGGGTGAAGCAAATCAAA
ATGACTCAGTGGCCTTTGAGGATGTGGCTGTGAACTTCACCCCAGACGAGTGGGCTTTGCTGGATCCTTC
CCAAAAGAATCTCTACCGAGAAGTGATGCAAGAAACCTTGAGGAACTTGGCCTCTATAGAGGTCTTATGG
AAGAGAGACTCTTTGAAAGTGAAGGTCATCAGCATGGAGAAATTTTAGTAATGAACTAGTCCGTAACTTG
AAAGTATTTCGATTTCTTGGCTTTATATATCTTGTGGAAAGGACGATTGAAGTACCTTATATGCTATATC
