>Addgene plasmid #141829 | TFORF1384 | depositor partial sequence | sequence record 277625 | Barcode
TTGAAGTACCTTATATGCTATATC
